Addgene plasmid #65577: PAS510 (TJF032 G446S)
Purpose: pETDuet-1 Containing FadD G446S
Depositing lab: Pamela Silver. Depositing organization: Harvard Medical School. Publication: Enhancement of E. coli acyl-CoA synthetase FadD activity on medium chain fatty acids. Ford TJ, Way JC. PeerJ. 2015 Jun 30;3:e1040. doi: 10.7717/peerj.1040. eCollection 2015. PubMed 26157619.
Backbone
  Vector backbone: pETDuet-1
  Backbone manufacturer: Novagen
  Backbone size w/o insert (bp): 5420
  Total vector size (bp): 7084
  Vector type: Bacterial Expression
Growth in bacteria
  Bacterial resistance: Ampicillin, 100 μg/mL
  Growth temperature: 37°C
  Growth strain: Mach1
  Copy number: High Copy
Gene/Insert
  Gene/Insert name: FadD
  Species: E. coli
  Insert size (bp): 1686
  Mutation: G446S
  Promoter: T7 lacO
  Cloning method: Restriction Enzyme; 5′ cloning site NcoI (unknown if destroyed); 3′ cloning site HindIII (unknown if destroyed)
  Sequencing primers: 5′ ctcgatcccgcgaaattaatacg; 3′ CTTAAGCATTATGCGGCCGCAAG
Terms and licenses: Academic/Nonprofit Terms; Industry Terms: Not Available to Industry
How to cite: PAS510 (TJF032 G446S) was a gift from Pamela Silver (Addgene plasmid # 65577 ; http://n2t.net/addgene:65577 ; RRID:Addgene_65577)
