[The description below was written by a language model from this plasmid's Addgene catalogue record.]
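Description:
PAS510 (TJF032 G446S) is a bacterial expression plasmid built on the Novagen pETDuet-1 backbone, a vector designed for T7-driven protein production in E. coli. The record lists ampicillin resistance as the selectable marker and describes the plasmid as high copy. The backbone is recorded as 5420 bp and the complete construct as 7084 bp. No feature table accompanies the entry, so elements such as the origin of replication, lacI and terminators are not individually documented, although pETDuet-1 is generally known as a two-cassette vector with a pair of T7 promoter/lac operator expression units.

The payload is the E. coli fadD gene, a 1686 bp insert encoding the acyl-CoA synthetase FadD, which activates free fatty acids to their CoA thioesters. This version carries a G446S point substitution. The gene was placed between NcoI and HindIII sites by restriction cloning, and whether those sites survive is not recorded. It sits under a T7 promoter with a lac operator (T7 lacO). Transcription therefore depends on T7 RNA polymerase supplied by a suitable expression host and is held off by Lac repressor until induction. The record lists no affinity tag or fusion partner and does not say whether the second expression cassette of the Duet vector is occupied.

According to the associated study, the plasmid belongs to work on enhancing FadD activity toward medium-chain fatty acids. It is therefore suited to expressing this variant and comparing its activity or substrate preference with wild-type FadD and other mutants. The specific effect of G446S is not stated in the record.
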