>Addgene plasmid #65577 | PAS510 (TJF032 G446S) | addgene partial sequence | sequence record 114656 | pBRrevBam 5'-GGTGATGTCGGCGATATAGG-3'
GGCCCGATGCGTCCGGCGTAGAGGATCGAGATCGATCTCGATCCCGCGAAATTAATACGACTCACTATAG
GGGAATTGTGAGCGGATAACAATTCCCCTCTAGAAATAATTTTGTTTAACTTTAAGAAGGAGATATACCA
TGGCATTGAAGAAGGTTTGGCTTAACCGTTATCCCGCGGACGTTCCGACGGAGATCAACCCTGACCGTTA
TCAATCTCTGGTAGATATGTTTGAGCAGTCGGTCGCGCGCTACGCCGATCAACCTGCGTTTGTGAATATG
GGGGAGGTAATGACCTTCCGCAAGCTGGAAGAACGCAGTCGCGCGTTTGCCGCTTATTTGCAACAAGGGT
TGGGGCTGAAGAAAGGCGATCGCGTTGCGTTGATGATGCCTAATTTATTGCAATATCCGGTGGCGCTGTT
TGGCATTTTGCGTGCCGGGATGATCGTCGTAAACGTTAACCCGTTGTATACCCCGCGTGAGCTTGAGCAT
CAGCTTAACGATAGCGGCGCATCGGCGATTGTTATCGTGTCTAACTTTGCTCACACACTGGAAAAAGTGG
TTGATAAAACCGCCGTTCAGCACGTAATTCTGACCCGTATGGGCGATCAGCTATCTACGGCAAAAGGCAC
GGTAGTCAATTTCGTTGTTAAATACATCAAGCGTTTGGTGCCGAAATACCATCTGCCAGATGCCATTTCA
TTTCGTAGCGCACTGCATAACGGCTACCGGATGCAGTACGTCAAACCCGAACTGGTGCCGGAAGATTTAG
CTTTTCTGCAATACACCGGCGGCACCACTGGTGTGGCGAAAGGCGCGATGCTGACTCACCGCAATATGCT
GGCGAACCTGGAACAGGTTAACGCGACCTATGGTCCGCTGTTGCATCCGGGCAAAGAGCTGGTGGTGACG
GCGCTGCCGCTGTATCACATTTTTGCCCTGACCATTAACTGCCTGCTGTTTATCGAACTGGGTGGGCAGA
ACCTGCTTATCACTAACCCGCGCGATATTCCAAGG
