>Addgene plasmid #65577 | PAS510 (TJF032 G446S) | addgene partial sequence | sequence record 114662 | T7term 5'-GCTAGTTATTGCTCAGCGG-3'
TGCTGGCGTTCAAATTTCGCAGCAGCGGTTTCTTTACCAGACTCGAGGGTACCGACGTCAGCGATCGCGT
GGCCGGCCGATATCCAATTGAGATCTGCCATATGTATATCTCCTTCTTATACTTAACTAATATACTAAGA
TGGGGAATTGTTATCCGCTCACAATTCCCCTATAGTGAGTCGTATTAATTTCGATTATGCGGCCGTGTAC
AATACGATTACTTTCTGTTCGACTTAAGCATTATGCGGCCGCAAGCTTGGATCCTCATTCATTCAGTGAT
GATGATGGTGATGAGAAGAACCTCAGGCTTTATTGTCCACTTTGCCGCGCGCTTCGTCACGTAATTCTCG
TCGCAAAATTTTTCCGACGTTAGATTTCGGTAACTCATCACGAAACTCCACCAGCTTCGGTACTTTGTAG
CCCGTGAGCTGACGGCGGCAAAAGGTCACCAGTGACTCTTCGGTAAGCGATGGATCTTTTTTCACTACGA
AGATTTTCACCGCTTCACCACTGGAGCCGGAAGGTACGCCAACAGCCGCGACTTCCTGTACGCCAGGATG
CTGCATGACGACATCTTCAATCTCGTTGGGATAGACGTTAAAACCGGAAACCAGAATCATGTCTTTTTTA
CGATCGACAATGCGCAGGAAAGATTCTTCATCCATCACCGCGATGTCGCCGGTGTGTAACCAGCCATTTT
TGATGATCTCATCTGTAGCATCCGGACGCTGCCAGTAACCCAGCATCACCTGCGGTCCTTTGACACAAAG
CTCACCCGGTTGACCCGGTGGTACTTCATTATCATCATCATCCACCAGTTTGGCTTCCGTCGACGGCACC
GGCAAACCGATGCTACCACTATGATAATCAATATCATATGGGTTAACGCTGACCAGCGGCGCACACTCGG
TAAGGCCATAGCCTTCCAGCAGATACTGTCCTGTCAGTTTCACCCAACGCTCTGCCACCACTTGCTGCAC
TGGCATCCCTCCGCCTGCGGAAAGATGCAGACTGGAAAAATCCAGCTGCTGGAACTCTT
